>Addgene plasmid #46910 | pHR-SFFV-dCas9-BFP | addgene full sequence | sequence record 211595 | Addgene NGS Result
AAGGGCTAATTCACTCCCAAAGAAGACAAGATATCCTTGATCTGTGGATCTACCACACACAAGGCTACTT
CCCTGATTAGCAGAACTACACACCAGGGCCAGGGGTCAGATATCCACTGACCTTTGGATGGTGCTACAAG
CTAGTACCAGTTGAGCCAGATAAGGTAGAAGAGGCCAATAAAGGAGAGAACACCAGCTTGTTACACCCTG
TGAGCCTGCATGGGATGGATGACCCGGAGAGAGAAGTGTTAGAGTGGAGGTTTGACAGCCGCCTAGCATT
TCATCACGTGGCCCGAGAGCTGCATCCGGAGTACTTCAAGAACTGCTGATATCGAGCTTGCTACAAGGGA
CTTTCCGCTGGGGACTTTCCAGGGAGGCGTGGCCTGGGCGGGACTGGGGAGTGGCGAGCCCTCAGATCCT
GCATATAAGCAGCTGCTTTTTGCCTGTACTGGGTCTCTCTGGTTAGACCAGATCTGAGCCTGGGAGCTCT
CTGGCTAACTAGGGAACCCACTGCTTAAGCCTCAATAAAGCTTGCCTTGAGTGCTTCAAGTAGTGTGTGC
CCGTCTGTTGTGTGACTCTGGTAACTAGAGATCCCTCAGACCCTTTTAGTCAGTGTGGAAAATCTCTAGC
AGTGGCGCCCGAACAGGGACTTGAAAGCGAAAGGGAAACCAGAGGAGCTCTCTCGACGCAGGACTCGGCT
TGCTGAAGCGCGCACGGCAAGAGGCGAGGGGCGGCGACTGGTGAGTACGCCAAAAATTTTGACTAGCGGA
GGCTAGAAGGAGAGAGATGGGTGCGAGAGCGTCAGTATTAAGCGGGGGAGAATTAGATCGCGATGGGAAA
AAATTCGGTTAAGGCCAGGGGGAAAGAAAAAATATAAATTAAAACATATAGTATGGGCAAGCAGGGAGCT
AGAACGATTCGCAGTTAATCCTGGCCTGTTAGAAACATCAGAAGGCTGTAGACAAATACTGGGACAGCTA
CAACCATCCCTTCAGACAGGATCAGAAGAACTTAGATCATTATATAATACAGTAGCAACCCTCTATTGTG
TGCATCAAAGGATAGAGATAAAAGACACCAAGGAAGCTTTAGACAAGATAGAGGAAGAGCAAAACAAAAG
TAAGACCACCGCACAGCAAGCGGCCGGCCGCTGATCTTCAGACCTGGAGGAGGAGATATGAGGGACAATT
GGAGAAGTGAATTATATAAATATAAAGTAGTAAAAATTGAACCATTAGGAGTAGCACCCACCAAGGCAAA
GAGAAGAGTGGTGCAGAGAGAAAAAAGAGCAGTGGGAATAGGAGCTTTGTTCCTTGGGTTCTTGGGAGCA
GCAGGAAGCACTATGGGCGCAGCGTCAATGACGCTGACGGTACAGGCCAGACAATTATTGTCTGGTATAG
TGCAGCAGCAGAACAATTTGCTGAGGGCTATTGAGGCGCAACAGCATCTGTTGCAACTCACAGTCTGGGG
CATCAAGCAGCTCCAGGCAAGAATCCTGGCTGTGGAAAGATACCTAAAGGATCAACAGCTCCTGGGGATT
TGGGGTTGCTCTGGAAAACTCATTTGCACCACTGCTGTGCCTTGGAATGCTAGTTGGAGTAATAAATCTC
TGGAACAGATTTGGAATCACACGACCTGGATGGAGTGGGACAGAGAAATTAACAATTACACAAGCTTAAT
ACACTCCTTAATTGAAGAATCGCAAAACCAGCAAGAAAAGAATGAACAAGAATTATTGGAATTAGATAAA
TGGGCAAGTTTGTGGAATTGGTTTAACATAACAAATTGGCTGTGGTATATAAAATTATTCATAATGATAG
TAGGAGGCTTGGTAGGTTTAAGAATAGTTTTTGCTGTACTTTCTATAGTGAATAGAGTTAGGCAGGGATA
TTCACCATTATCGTTTCAGACCCACCTCCCAACCCCGAGGGGACCCGACAGGCCCGAAGGAATAGAAGAA
GAAGGTGGAGAGAGAGACAGAGACAGATCCATTCGATTAGTGAACGGATCTCGACGGTATCGCCAAATGG
CAGTATTCATCCACAATTTTAAAAGAAAAGGGGGGATTGGGGGGTACAGTGCAGGGGAAAGAATAGTAGA
CATAATAGCAACAGACATACAAACTAAAGAATTACAAAAACAAATTACAAAAATTCAAAATTTTCGGGTT
TATTACAGGGACAGCAGAGATCCAGTTTGGATCGATAAGCTTGATATCGAATTCCTGCAGCCCCGATAAA
ATAAAAGATTTTATTTAGTCTCCAGAAAAAGGGGGGAATGAAAGACCCCACCTGTAGGTTTGGCAAGCTA
GCTGCAGTAACGCCATTTTGCAAGGCATGGAAAAATACCAAACCAAGAATAGAGAAGTTCAGATCAAGGG
CGGGTACATGAAAATAGCTAACGTTGGGCCAAACAGGATATCTGCGGTGAGCAGTTTCGGCCCCGGCCCG
GGGCCAAGAACAGATGGTCACCGCAGTTTCGGCCCCGGCCCGAGGCCAAGAACAGATGGTCCCCAGATAT
GGCCCAACCCTCAGCAGTTTCTTAAGACCCATCAGATGTTTCCAGGCTCCCCCAAGGACCTGAAATGACC
CTGCGCCTTATTTGAATTAACCAATCAGCCTGCTTCTCGCTTCTGTTCGCGCGCTTCTGCTTCCCGAGCT
CTATAAAAGAGCTCACAACCCCTCACTCGGCGCGCCAGTCCTCCGACAGACTGAGTCGCCCGGGGGGGAT
CTGGAGCTCTCGAGAATTCTCACGCGTCTGCAGGATATCAAGCTTGCGGTACCGCGGGCCCGGCCACCAT
GGACAAGAAGTACAGCATCGGCCTGGCCATCGGCACCAACTCTGTGGGCTGGGCCGTGATCACCGACGAG
TACAAGGTGCCCAGCAAGAAATTCAAGGTGCTGGGCAACACCGACCGGCACAGCATCAAGAAGAACCTGA
TCGGCGCCCTGCTGTTCGACAGCGGAGAAACAGCCGAGGCCACCCGGCTGAAGAGAACCGCCAGAAGAAG
ATACACCAGACGGAAGAACCGGATCTGCTATCTGCAAGAGATCTTCAGCAACGAGATGGCCAAGGTGGAC
GACAGCTTCTTCCACAGACTGGAAGAGTCCTTCCTGGTGGAAGAGGATAAGAAGCACGAGCGGCACCCCA
TCTTCGGCAACATCGTGGACGAGGTGGCCTACCACGAGAAGTACCCCACCATCTACCACCTGAGAAAGAA
ACTGGTGGACAGCACCGACAAGGCCGACCTGCGGCTGATCTATCTGGCCCTGGCCCACATGATCAAGTTC
CGGGGCCACTTCCTGATCGAGGGCGACCTGAACCCCGACAACAGCGACGTGGACAAGCTGTTCATCCAGC
TGGTGCAGACCTACAACCAGCTGTTCGAGGAAAACCCCATCAACGCCAGCGGCGTGGACGCCAAGGCCAT
CCTGTCTGCCAGACTGAGCAAGAGCAGACGGCTGGAAAATCTGATCGCCCAGCTGCCCGGCGAGAAGAAG
AATGGCCTGTTCGGCAACCTGATTGCCCTGAGCCTGGGCCTGACCCCCAACTTCAAGAGCAACTTCGACC
TGGCCGAGGATGCCAAACTGCAGCTGAGCAAGGACACCTACGACGACGACCTGGACAACCTGCTGGCCCA
GATCGGCGACCAGTACGCCGACCTGTTTCTGGCCGCCAAGAACCTGTCCGACGCCATCCTGCTGAGCGAC
ATCCTGAGAGTGAACACCGAGATCACCAAGGCCCCCCTGAGCGCCTCTATGATCAAGAGATACGACGAGC
ACCACCAGGACCTGACCCTGCTGAAAGCTCTCGTGCGGCAGCAGCTGCCTGAGAAGTACAAAGAGATTTT
CTTCGACCAGAGCAAGAACGGCTACGCCGGCTACATCGATGGCGGAGCCAGCCAGGAAGAGTTCTACAAG
TTCATCAAGCCCATCCTGGAAAAGATGGACGGCACCGAGGAACTGCTCGTGAAGCTGAACAGAGAGGACC
TGCTGCGGAAGCAGCGGACCTTCGACAACGGCAGCATCCCCCACCAGATCCACCTGGGAGAGCTGCACGC
CATTCTGCGGCGGCAGGAAGATTTTTACCCATTCCTGAAGGACAACCGGGAAAAGATCGAGAAGATCCTG
ACCTTCCGCATCCCCTACTACGTGGGCCCTCTGGCCAGGGGAAACAGCAGATTCGCCTGGATGACCAGAA
AGAGCGAGGAAACCATCACCCCCTGGAACTTCGAGGAAGTGGTGGACAAGGGCGCCAGCGCCCAGAGCTT
CATCGAGCGGATGACCAACTTCGATAAGAACCTGCCCAACGAGAAGGTGCTGCCCAAGCACAGCCTGCTG
TACGAGTACTTCACCGTGTACAACGAGCTGACCAAAGTGAAATACGTGACCGAGGGAATGAGAAAGCCCG
CCTTCCTGAGCGGCGAGCAGAAAAAAGCCATCGTGGACCTGCTGTTCAAGACCAACCGGAAAGTGACCGT
GAAGCAGCTGAAAGAGGACTACTTCAAGAAAATCGAGTGCTTCGACTCCGTGGAAATCTCCGGCGTGGAA
GATCGGTTCAACGCCTCCCTGGGCACATACCACGATCTGCTGAAAATTATCAAGGACAAGGACTTCCTGG
ACAATGAGGAAAACGAGGACATTCTGGAAGATATCGTGCTGACCCTGACACTGTTTGAGGACAGAGAGAT
GATCGAGGAACGGCTGAAAACCTATGCCCACCTGTTCGACGACAAAGTGATGAAGCAGCTGAAGCGGCGG
AGATACACCGGCTGGGGCAGGCTGAGCCGGAAGCTGATCAACGGCATCCGGGACAAGCAGTCCGGCAAGA
CAATCCTGGATTTCCTGAAGTCCGACGGCTTCGCCAACAGAAACTTCATGCAGCTGATCCACGACGACAG
CCTGACCTTTAAAGAGGACATCCAGAAAGCCCAGGTGTCCGGCCAGGGCGATAGCCTGCACGAGCACATT
GCCAATCTGGCCGGCAGCCCCGCCATTAAGAAGGGCATCCTGCAGACAGTGAAGGTGGTGGACGAGCTCG
TGAAAGTGATGGGCCGGCACAAGCCCGAGAACATCGTGATCGAAATGGCCAGAGAGAACCAGACCACCCA
GAAGGGACAGAAGAACAGCCGCGAGAGAATGAAGCGGATCGAAGAGGGCATCAAAGAGCTGGGCAGCCAG
ATCCTGAAAGAACACCCCGTGGAAAACACCCAGCTGCAGAACGAGAAGCTGTACCTGTACTACCTGCAGA
ATGGGCGGGATATGTACGTGGACCAGGAACTGGACATCAACCGGCTGTCCGACTACGATGTGGACGCTAT
CGTGCCTCAGAGCTTTCTGAAGGACGACTCCATCGATAACAAAGTGCTGACTCGGAGCGACAAGAACCGG
GGCAAGAGCGACAACGTGCCCTCCGAAGAGGTCGTGAAGAAGATGAAGAACTACTGGCGCCAGCTGCTGA
ATGCCAAGCTGATTACCCAGAGGAAGTTCGACAATCTGACCAAGGCCGAGAGAGGCGGCCTGAGCGAACT
GGATAAGGCCGGCTTCATCAAGAGACAGCTGGTGGAAACCCGGCAGATCACAAAGCACGTGGCACAGATC
CTGGACTCCCGGATGAACACTAAGTACGACGAGAACGACAAACTGATCCGGGAAGTGAAAGTGATCACCC
TGAAGTCCAAGCTGGTGTCCGATTTCCGGAAGGATTTCCAGTTTTACAAAGTGCGCGAGATCAACAACTA
CCACCACGCCCACGACGCCTACCTGAACGCCGTCGTGGGAACCGCCCTGATCAAAAAGTACCCTAAGCTG
GAAAGCGAGTTCGTGTACGGCGACTACAAGGTGTACGACGTGCGGAAGATGATCGCCAAGAGCGAGCAGG
AAATCGGCAAGGCTACCGCCAAGTACTTCTTCTACAGCAACATCATGAACTTTTTCAAGACCGAGATTAC
CCTGGCCAACGGCGAGATCCGGAAGCGGCCTCTGATCGAGACAAACGGCGAAACAGGCGAGATCGTGTGG
GATAAGGGCCGGGACTTTGCCACCGTGCGGAAAGTGCTGTCTATGCCCCAAGTGAATATCGTGAAAAAGA
CCGAGGTGCAGACAGGCGGCTTCAGCAAAGAGTCTATCCTGCCCAAGAGGAACAGCGACAAGCTGATCGC
CAGAAAGAAGGACTGGGACCCTAAGAAGTACGGCGGCTTCGACAGCCCCACCGTGGCCTATTCTGTGCTG
GTGGTGGCCAAAGTGGAAAAGGGCAAGTCCAAGAAACTGAAGAGTGTGAAAGAGCTGCTGGGGATCACCA
TCATGGAAAGAAGCAGCTTCGAGAAGAATCCCATCGACTTTCTGGAAGCCAAGGGCTACAAAGAAGTGAA
AAAGGACCTGATCATCAAGCTGCCTAAGTACTCCCTGTTCGAGCTGGAAAACGGCCGGAAGAGAATGCTG
GCCTCTGCCGGCGAACTGCAGAAGGGAAACGAACTGGCCCTGCCCTCCAAATATGTGAACTTCCTGTACC
TGGCCAGCCACTATGAGAAGCTGAAGGGCTCCCCCGAGGATAATGAGCAGAAACAGCTGTTTGTGGAACA
GCACAAACACTACCTGGACGAGATCATCGAGCAGATCAGCGAGTTCTCCAAGAGAGTGATCCTGGCCGAC
GCTAATCTGGACAAGGTGCTGAGCGCCTACAACAAGCACAGAGACAAGCCTATCAGAGAGCAGGCCGAGA
ATATCATCCACCTGTTTACCCTGACCAATCTGGGAGCCCCTGCCGCCTTCAAGTACTTTGACACCACCAT
CGACCGGAAGAGGTACACCAGCACCAAAGAGGTGCTGGACGCCACCCTGATCCACCAGAGCATCACCGGC
CTGTACGAGACACGGATCGACCTGTCTCAGCTGGGAGGCGACGCCTATCCCTATGACGTGCCCGATTATG
CCAGCCTGGGCAGCGGCTCCCCCAAGAAAAAACGCAAGGTGGAAGATCCTAAGAAAAAGCGGAAAGTGGA
CGGCATTGGTAGTGGGAGCAACGGCAGCAGCGGATCCAGCGAGCTGATTAAGGAGAACATGCACATGAAG
CTGTACATGGAGGGCACCGTGGACAACCATCACTTCAAGTGCACATCCGAGGGCGAAGGCAAGCCCTACG
AGGGCACCCAGACCATGAGAATCAAGGTGGTCGAGGGCGGCCCTCTCCCCTTCGCCTTCGACATCCTGGC
TACTAGCTTCCTCTACGGCAGCAAGACCTTCATCAACCACACCCAGGGCATCCCCGACTTCTTCAAGCAG
TCCTTCCCTGAGGGCTTCACATGGGAGAGAGTCACCACATACGAAGACGGGGGCGTGCTGACCGCTACCC
AGGACACCAGCCTCCAGGACGGCTGCCTCATCTACAACGTCAAGATCAGAGGGGTGAACTTCACATCCAA
CGGCCCTGTGATGCAGAAGAAAACACTCGGCTGGGAGGCCTTCACCGAGACGCTGTACCCCGCTGACGGC
GGCCTGGAAGGCAGAAACGACATGGCCCTGAAGCTCGTGGGCGGGAGCCATCTGATCGCAAACATCAAGA
CCACATATAGATCCAAGAAACCCGCTAAGAACCTCAAGATGCCTGGCGTCTACTATGTGGACTACAGACT
GGAAAGAATCAAGGAGGCCAACAACGAGACCTACGTCGAGCAGCACGAGGTGGCAGTGGCCAGATACTGC
GACCTCCCTAGCAAACTGGGGCACAAGCTTAATTAGTAAGGCCGCGACTCTAGAGTCGACCTGCAGGCAT
GCAAGCTTGATATCAAGCTTATCGATAATCAACCTCTGGATTACAAAATTTGTGAAAGATTGACTGGTAT
TCTTAACTATGTTGCTCCTTTTACGCTATGTGGATACGCTGCTTTAATGCCTTTGTATCATGCTATTGCT
TCCCGTATGGCTTTCATTTTCTCCTCCTTGTATAAATCCTGGTTGCTGTCTCTTTATGAGGAGTTGTGGC
CCGTTGTCAGGCAACGTGGCGTGGTGTGCACTGTGTTTGCTGACGCAACCCCCACTGGTTGGGGCATTGC
CACCACCTGTCAGCTCCTTTCCGGGACTTTCGCTTTCCCCCTCCCTATTGCCACGGCGGAACTCATCGCC
GCCTGCCTTGCCCGCTGCTGGACAGGGGCTCGGCTGTTGGGCACTGACAATTCCGTGGTGTTGTCGGGGA
AATCATCGTCCTTTCCTTGGCTGCTCGCCTGTGTTGCCACCTGGATTCTGCGCGGGACGTCCTTCTGCTA
CGTCCCTTCGGCCCTCAATCCAGCGGACCTTCCTTCCCGCGGCCTGCTGCCGGCTCTGCGGCCTCTTCCG
CGTCTTCGCCTTCGCCCTCAGACGAGTCGGATCTCCCTTTGGGCCGCCTCCCCGCATCGATACCGTCGAC
CTCGAGGGAATTAATTCGAGCTCGGTACCTTTAAGACCAATGACTTACAAGGCAGCTGTAGATCTTAGCC
ACTTTTTAAAAGAAAAGGGGGGACTGGAAGGGCTAATTCACTCCCAACGAAGACAAGATCTGCTTTTTGC
TTGTACTGGGTCTCTCTGGTTAGACCAGATCTGAGCCTGGGAGCTCTCTGGCTAACTAGGGAACCCACTG
CTTAAGCCTCAATAAAGCTTGCCTTGAGTGCTTCAAGTAGTGTGTGCCCGTCTGTTGTGTGACTCTGGTA
ACTAGAGATCCCTCAGACCCTTTTAGTCAGTGTGGAAAATCTCTAGCAGCATCTAGAATTAATTCCGTGT
ATTCTATAGTGTCACCTAAATCGTATGTGTATGATACATAAGGTTATGTATTAATTGTAGCCGCGTTCTA
ACGACAATATGTACAAGCCTAATTGTGTAGCATCTGGCTTACTGAAGCAGACCCTATCATCTCTCTCGTA
AACTGCCGTCAGAGTCGGTTTGGTTGGACGAACCTTCTGAGTTTCTGGTAACGCCGTCCCGCACCCGGAA
ATGGTCAGCGAACCAATCAGCAGGGTCATCGCTAGCCAGATCCTCTACGCCGGACGCATCGTGGCCGGCA
TCACCGGCGCCACAGGTGCGGTTGCTGGCGCCTATATCGCCGACATCACCGATGGGGAAGATCGGGCTCG
CCACTTCGGGCTCATGAGCGCTTGTTTCGGCGTGGGTATGGTGGCAGGCCCCGTGGCCGGGGGACTGTTG
GGCGCCATCTCCTTGCATGCACCATTCCTTGCGGCGGCGGTGCTCAACGGCCTCAACCTACTACTGGGCT
GCTTCCTAATGCAGGAGTCGCATAAGGGAGAGCGTCGAATGGTGCACTCTCAGTACAATCTGCTCTGATG
CCGCATAGTTAAGCCAGCCCCGACACCCGCCAACACCCGCTGACGCGCCCTGACGGGCTTGTCTGCTCCC
GGCATCCGCTTACAGACAAGCTGTGACCGTCTCCGGGAGCTGCATGTGTCAGAGGTTTTCACCGTCATCA
CCGAAACGCGCGAGACGAAAGGGCCTCGTGATACGCCTATTTTTATAGGTTAATGTCATGATAATAATGG
TTTCTTAGACGTCAGGTGGCACTTTTCGGGGAAATGTGCGCGGAACCCCTATTTGTTTATTTTTCTAAAT
ACATTCAAATATGTATCCGCTCATGAGACAATAACCCTGATAAATGCTTCAATAATATTGAAAAAGGAAG
AGTATGAGTATTCAACATTTCCGTGTCGCCCTTATTCCCTTTTTTGCGGCATTTTGCCTTCCTGTTTTTG
CTCACCCAGAAACGCTGGTGAAAGTAAAAGATGCTGAAGATCAGTTGGGTGCACGAGTGGGTTACATCGA
ACTGGATCTCAACAGCGGTAAGATCCTTGAGAGTTTTCGCCCCGAAGAACGTTTTCCAATGATGAGCACT
TTTAAAGTTCTGCTATGTGGCGCGGTATTATCCCGTATTGACGCCGGGCAAGAGCAACTCGGTCGCCGCA
TACACTATTCTCAGAATGACTTGGTTGAGTACTCACCAGTCACAGAAAAGCATCTTACGGATGGCATGAC
AGTAAGAGAATTATGCAGTGCTGCCATAACCATGAGTGATAACACTGCGGCCAACTTACTTCTGACAACG
ATCGGAGGACCGAAGGAGCTAACCGCTTTTTTGCACAACATGGGGGATCATGTAACTCGCCTTGATCGTT
GGGAACCGGAGCTGAATGAAGCCATACCAAACGACGAGCGTGACACCACGATGCCTGTAGCAATGGCAAC
AACGTTGCGCAAACTATTAACTGGCGAACTACTTACTCTAGCTTCCCGGCAACAATTAATAGACTGGATG
GAGGCGGATAAAGTTGCAGGACCACTTCTGCGCTCGGCCCTTCCGGCTGGCTGGTTTATTGCTGATAAAT
CTGGAGCCGGTGAGCGTGGGTCTCGCGGTATCATTGCAGCACTGGGGCCAGATGGTAAGCCCTCCCGTAT
CGTAGTTATCTACACGACGGGGAGTCAGGCAACTATGGATGAACGAAATAGACAGATCGCTGAGATAGGT
GCCTCACTGATTAAGCATTGGTAACTGTCAGACCAAGTTTACTCATATATACTTTAGATTGATTTAAAAC
TTCATTTTTAATTTAAAAGGATCTAGGTGAAGATCCTTTTTGATAATCTCATGACCAAAATCCCTTAACG
TGAGTTTTCGTTCCACTGAGCGTCAGACCCCGTAGAAAAGATCAAAGGATCTTCTTGAGATCCTTTTTTT
CTGCGCGTAATCTGCTGCTTGCAAACAAAAAAACCACCGCTACCAGCGGTGGTTTGTTTGCCGGATCAAG
AGCTACCAACTCTTTTTCCGAAGGTAACTGGCTTCAGCAGAGCGCAGATACCAAATACTGTTCTTCTAGT
GTAGCCGTAGTTAGGCCACCACTTCAAGAACTCTGTAGCACCGCCTACATACCTCGCTCTGCTAATCCTG
TTACCAGTGGCTGCTGCCAGTGGCGATAAGTCGTGTCTTACCGGGTTGGACTCAAGACGATAGTTACCGG
ATAAGGCGCAGCGGTCGGGCTGAACGGGGGGTTCGTGCACACAGCCCAGCTTGGAGCGAACGACCTACAC
CGAACTGAGATACCTACAGCGTGAGCTATGAGAAAGCGCCACGCTTCCCGAAGGGAGAAAGGCGGACAGG
TATCCGGTAAGCGGCAGGGTCGGAACAGGAGAGCGCACGAGGGAGCTTCCAGGGGGAAACGCCTGGTATC
TTTATAGTCCTGTCGGGTTTCGCCACCTCTGACTTGAGCGTCGATTTTTGTGATGCTCGTCAGGGGGGCG
GAGCCTATGGAAAAACGCCAGCAACGCGGCCTTTTTACGGTTCCTGGCCTTTTGCTGGCCTTTTGCTCAC
ATGTTCTTTCCTGCGTTATCCCCTGATTCTGTGGATAACCGTATTACCGCCTTTGAGTGAGCTGATACCG
CTCGCCGCAGCCGAACGACCGAGCGCAGCGAGTCAGTGAGCGAGGAAGCGGAAGAGCGCCCAATACGCAA
ACCGCCTCTCCCCGCGCGTTGGCCGATTCATTAATGCAGCTGTGGAATGTGTGTCAGTTAGGGTGTGGAA
AGTCCCCAGGCTCCCCAGCAGGCAGAAGTATGCAAAGCATGCATCTCAATTAGTCAGCAACCAGGTGTGG
AAAGTCCCCAGGCTCCCCAGCAGGCAGAAGTATGCAAAGCATGCATCTCAATTAGTCAGCAACCATAGTC
CCGCCCCTAACTCCGCCCATCCCGCCCCTAACTCCGCCCAGTTCCGCCCATTCTCCGCCCCATGGCTGAC
TAATTTTTTTTATTTATGCAGAGGCCGAGGCCGCCTCGGCCTCTGAGCTATTCCAGAAGTAGTGAGGAGG
CTTTTTTGGAGGCCTAGGCTTTTGCAAAAAGCTTGGACACAAGACAGGCTTGCGAGATATGTTTGAGAAT
ACCACTTTATCCCGCGTCAGGGAGAGGCAGTGCGTAAAAAGACGCGGACTCATGTGAAATACTGGTTTTT
AGTGCGCCAGATCTCTATAATCTCGCGCAACCTATTTTCCCCTCGAACACTTTTTAAGCCGTAGATAAAC
AGGCTGGGACACTTCACATGAGCGAAAAATACATCGTCACCTGGGACATGTTGCAGATCCATGCACGTAA
ACTCGCAAGCCGACTGATGCCTTCTGAACAATGGAAAGGCATTATTGCCGTAAGCCGTGGCGGTCTGTAC
CGGGTGCGTTACTGGCGCGTGAACTGGGTATTCGTCATGTCGATACCGTTTGTATTTCCAGCTACGATCA
CGACAACCAGCGCGAGCTTAAAGTGCTGAAACGCGCAGAAGGCGATGGCGAAGGCTTCATCGTTATTGAT
GACCTGGTGGATACCGGTGGTACTGCGGTTGCGATTCGTGAAATGTATCCAAAAGCGCACTTTGTCACCA
TCTTCGCAAAACCGGCTGGTCGTCCGCTGGTTGATGACTATGTTGTTGATATCCCGCAAGATACCTGGAT
TGAACAGCCGTGGGATATGGGCGTCGTATTCGTCCCGCCAATCTCCGGTCGCTAATCTTTTCAACGCCTG
GCACTGCCGGGCGTTGTTCTTTTTAACTTCAGGCGGGTTACAATAGTTTCCAGTAAGTATTCTGGAGGCT
GCATCCATGACACAGGCAAACCTGAGCGAAACCCTGTTCAAACCCCGCTTTAAACATCCTGAAACCTCGA
CGCTAGTCCGCCGCTTTAATCACGGCGCACAACCGCCTGTGCAGTCGGCCCTTGATGGTAAAACCATCCC
TCACTGGTATCGCATGATTAACCGTCTGATGTGGATCTGGCGCGGCATTGACCCACGCGAAATCCTCGAC
GTCCAGGCACGTATTGTGATGAGCGATGCCGAACGTACCGACGATGATTTATACGATACGGTGATTGGCT
ACCGTGGCGGCAACTGGATTTATGAGTGGGCCCCGGATCTTTGTGAAGGAACCTTACTTCTGTGGTGTGA
CATAATTGGACAAACTACCTACAGAGATTTAAAGCTCTAAGGTAAATATAAAATTTTTAAGTGTATAATG
TGTTAAACTACTGATTCTAATTGTTTGTGTATTTTAGATTCCAACCTATGGAACTGATGAATGGGAGCAG
TGGTGGAATGCCTTTAATGAGGAAAACCTGTTTTGCTCAGAAGAAATGCCATCTAGTGATGATGAGGCTA
CTGCTGACTCTCAACATTCTACTCCTCCAAAAAAGAAGAGAAAGGTAGAAGACCCCAAGGACTTTCCTTC
AGAATTGCTAAGTTTTTTGAGTCATGCTGTGTTTAGTAATAGAACTCTTGCTTGCTTTGCTATTTACACC
ACAAAGGAAAAAGCTGCACTGCTATACAAGAAAATTATGGAAAAATATTCTGTAACCTTTATAAGTAGGC
ATAACAGTTATAATCATAACATACTGTTTTTTCTTACTCCACACAGGCATAGAGTGTCTGCTATTAATAA
CTATGCTCAAAAATTGTGTACCTTTAGCTTTTTAATTTGTAAAGGGGTTAATAAGGAATATTTGATGTAT
AGTGCCTTGACTAGAGATCATAATCAGCCATACCACATTTGTAGAGGTTTTACTTGCTTTAAAAAACCTC
CCACACCTCCCCCTGAACCTGAAACATAAAATGAATGCAATTGTTGTTGTTAACTTGTTTATTGCAGCTT
ATAATGGTTACAAATAAAGCAATAGCATCACAAATTTCACAAATAAAGCATTTTTTTCACTGCATTCTAG
TTGTGGTTTGTCCAAACTCATCAATGTATCTTATCATGTCTGGATCAACTGGATAACTCAAGCTAACCAA
AATCATCCCAAACTTCCCACCCCATACCCTATTACCACTGCCAATTACCTGTGGTTTCATTTACTCTAAA
CCTGTGATTCCTCTGAATTATTTTCATTTTAAAGAAATTGTATTTGTTAAATATGTACTACAAACTTAGT
AGTTGG
Features (pLannotate 1.2.2; 34 found; start..end, strand, type, name):
    374..631     +  LTR            5' LTR (truncated): truncated 5' long terminal repeat (LTR) from HIV-1
    678..803     +  misc_feature   HIV-1 Ψ: packaging signal of human immunodeficiency virus type 1
    787..1125    +  CDS            HIV-1 gag (fragment): gag protein from human immunodeficiency virus 1; gag
   1300..1533    +  misc_feature   RRE: The Rev response element (RRE) of HIV-1 allows for Rev-dependent mRNA export from the nucleus to the cytoplasm.
   1910..2010    +  CDS            Rev (fragment): human immunodeficiency virus 1 (HIV-1) Rev protein; rev; enhances nuclear export of unspliced and incompletely spliced viral mRNAs
   2047..2164    +  misc_feature   cPPT/CTS: central polypurine tract and central termination sequence of HIV-1
   2201..2233    -  misc_feature   MCS (fragment): pBluescript multiple cloning site
   2317..2724    +  promoter       SFFV promoter: spleen focus-forming virus long terminal repeat (LTR) promoter
   2799..6902    +  CDS            Cas9: Cas9 (Csn1) endonuclease from the Streptococcus pyogenes Type II CRISPR/Cas system generates RNA-guided double strand breaks in DNA
   7038..7735    +  CDS            TagBFP (fragment): monomeric blue fluorescent protein mammalian codon-optimized
   7748..7778    +  misc_feature   MCS (fragment): pUC18/19 multiple cloning site
   7779..7797    +  misc_feature   MCS (fragment): pBluescript multiple cloning site
   7797..8385    +  misc_feature   WPRE: woodchuck hepatitis virus posttranscriptional regulatory element
   8386..8408    +  misc_feature   MCS (fragment): pBluescript multiple cloning site
   8425..8493    +  CDS            nef (fragment): NEF_HV1Z2 - Experimental evidence at protein level: Swiss-Prot protein existence level 1. Extracellular Nef protein targets CD4(+) T-lymphocytes for apoptosis by interacting with CXCR4 surface receptors. From Human immunodeficiency virus type 1 group M subtype D (isolate Z2/CDC-Z34) (HIV-1).
   8495..8728    +  LTR            3' LTR (ΔU3): self-inactivating 3' long terminal repeat (LTR) from HIV-1
   8753..8771    -  promoter       SP6 promoter: promoter for bacteriophage SP6 RNA polymerase
   8999..9278    +  CDS            TcR (fragment): tetracycline efflux protein; tet; confers resistance to tetracycline
   9279..9327    -  misc_feature   bom (fragment): basis of mobility region from pBR322
   9429..9464    -  CDS            rop (fragment): Rop protein, which maintains plasmids at low copy number; rop
   9559..9663    +  promoter       AmpR promoter: bla
   9664..10524   +  CDS            AmpR: β-lactamase; bla; confers resistance to ampicillin, carbenicillin, and related antibiotics
  10695..11283   +  rep_origin     ori: high-copy-number ColE1/pMB1/pBR322/pUC origin of replication
  11466..11522   +  CDS            lacI (fragment): lac repressor; lacI; The lac repressor binds to the lac operator to inhibit transcription in E. coli. This inhibition can be relieved by adding lactose or isopropyl-β-D-thiogalactopyranoside (IPTG).
  11529..11858   +  promoter       SV40 promoter: SV40 enhancer and early promoter
  12058..12177   +  CDS            gpt (fragment): XGPT_ECOLI - Also known as gpp, gxu. Experimental evidence at protein level: Swiss-Prot protein existence level 1. Purine salvage pathway enzyme that catalyzes the transfer of the ribosyl-5-phosphate group from 5-phospho-alpha-D-ribose 1- diphosphate (PRPP) to the N9 position of the 6-oxopurines guanine and xanthine to form the corresponding ribonucleotides GMP (guanosine 5'- monophosphate) and XMP (xanthosine 5'-monophosphate), with the release of PPi. To a lesser extent, also acts on hypoxanthine (PubMed:9100006, PubMed:3886014). Does not ribophosphorylate adenine (PubMed:3886014). From Esch
  12177..12512   +  CDS            gpt (fragment): XGPT_ECOLI - Also known as gpp, gxu. Experimental evidence at protein level: Swiss-Prot protein existence level 1. Purine salvage pathway enzyme that catalyzes the transfer of the ribosyl-5-phosphate group from 5-phospho-alpha-D-ribose 1- diphosphate (PRPP) to the N9 position of the 6-oxopurines guanine and xanthine to form the corresponding ribonucleotides GMP (guanosine 5'- monophosphate) and XMP (xanthosine 5'-monophosphate), with the release of PPi. To a lesser extent, also acts on hypoxanthine (PubMed:9100006, PubMed:3886014). Does not ribophosphorylate adenine (PubMed:3886014). From Esch
  12607..12912   +  CDS            frsA (fragment): FRSA_ECOLI - Also known as yafA. Experimental evidence at protein level: Swiss-Prot protein existence level 1. Catalyzes the hydrolysis of esters (PubMed:15808744). Displays esterase activity toward pNP-butyrate (PubMed:15808744). May stimulate mixed-acid fermentation by acting as a fermentation/respiration switch that down-regulates respiration and up- regulates fermentation rates (PubMed:15169777). From Escherichia coli (strain K12).
  12916..12990   +  CDS            small t antigen (fragment): SV40 (simian virus 40) small t antigen
  12992..13057   +  intron         small t intron: SV40 (simian virus 40) small t antigen intron
  13187..13207   +  CDS            SV40 NLS: nuclear localization signal of SV40 (simian virus 40) large T antigen
  13526..13609   +  CDS            large T antigen (fragment): large T antigen from SV40 (simian virus 40)
  13632..13766   +  polyA_signal   SV40 poly(A) signal: SV40 polyadenylation signal
  13933..326     +  CDS            nef (fragment) (across the origin): NEF_HV1BR - Experimental evidence at protein level: Swiss-Prot protein existence level 1. Extracellular Nef protein targets CD4(+) T-lymphocytes for apoptosis by interacting with CXCR4 surface receptors (PubMed:14990729). From Human immunodeficiency virus type 1 group M subtype B (isolate BRU/LAI) (HIV-1).
