[The description below was written by a language model from this plasmid's Addgene catalogue record and pLannotate feature annotations shown in this document.]
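Description:
pHR-SFFV-dCas9-BFP is an HIV-1-derived lentiviral transfer plasmid of 13,936 bp, built on the pHR backbone, for expressing a catalytically dead Cas9 fusion protein in human and other mammalian cells. It is maintained in E. coli through a high-copy ColE1/pUC-type origin and an ampicillin resistance gene (β-lactamase). The recombination-reduced Stbl3 strain is listed as the host, a common choice for LTR-containing vectors. The viral portion runs from a truncated 5′ LTR through the Ψ packaging signal with a gag fragment, the Rev response element and the cPPT/CTS. It ends in a WPRE followed by a self-inactivating ΔU3 3′ LTR. These elements allow the genome to be packaged when helper functions are supplied in trans, and after integration the deleted U3 leaves the LTR transcriptionally inactive. Outside the LTRs, the annotation also detects backbone remnants, including an SV40 promoter with gpt fragments, SV40 small t/large T fragments and an SV40 poly(A) signal. Short pBR322-derived pieces (TcR, bom, rop) are present as well.

The payload is driven by the internal spleen focus-forming virus (SFFV) LTR promoter. It drives a Streptococcus pyogenes Cas9 coding sequence that the catalogue entry identifies as nuclease-dead dCas9; the automated annotation labels it simply as Cas9 and does not report the inactivating mutations. According to the record, the C-terminal end carries an HA tag, two nuclear localization signals and TagBFP. The feature table confirms the TagBFP sequence downstream of Cas9 but does not separately annotate the HA or NLS elements. The WPRE downstream enhances transcript expression. No mammalian drug-selection cassette is recorded within the proviral region, so blue fluorescence serves to identify or sort transduced cells. The construct carries no guide RNA, which must be provided separately. It is used for RNA-guided transcriptional regulation (CRISPR interference) in eukaryotic cells, where dCas9 binds target DNA without cutting it.
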