Addgene plasmid #46910: pHR-SFFV-dCas9-BFP
Purpose: Human expression vector containing SFFV promoter, dCas9 that is fused to 2x NLS and tagBFP
Depositing lab: Stanley Qi & Jonathan Weissman. Depositing organization: University of California, San Francisco (UCSF). Publication: CRISPR-Mediated Modular RNA-Guided Regulation of Transcription in Eukaryotes. Gilbert LA, Larson MH, Morsut L, Liu Z, Brar GA, Torres SE, Stern-Ginossar N, Brandman O, Whitehead EH, Doudna JA, Lim WA, Weissman JS, Qi LS. Cell. 2013 Jul 9. pii: S0092-8674(13)00826-X. doi: 10.1016/j.cell.2013.06.044. PubMed 23849981.
Backbone
  Vector backbone: pHR
  Backbone manufacturer: Addgene
  Backbone size w/o insert (bp): 9000
  Total vector size (bp): 13936
  Vector type: Mammalian Expression, Lentiviral, CRISPR
Growth in bacteria
  Bacterial resistance: Ampicillin, 100 μg/mL
  Growth temperature: 37°C
  Growth strain: Stbl3
  Copy number: High Copy
Gene/Insert
  Gene/Insert name: dCas9-BFP fusion
  Species: H. sapiens (human)
  Insert size (bp): 4935
  Promoter: SFFV
  Tag / fusion protein: HA (C terminal on insert); 2xNLS (C terminal on insert); BFP (C terminal on insert)
  Cloning method: Ligation Independent Cloning
  Sequencing primers: 5′ gcttcccgagctctataaaagag; 3′ CCAGAGGTTGATTATCGATAAGC
Resource information
  A portion of this plasmid was derived from a plasmid made by: The Cas9 gene was a gift from Martin Jinek and Jennifer Doudna
Terms and licenses: Academic/Nonprofit Terms; Industry Terms: Not Available to Industry
How to cite: pHR-SFFV-dCas9-BFP was a gift from Stanley Qi & Jonathan Weissman (Addgene plasmid # 46910 ; http://n2t.net/addgene:46910 ; RRID:Addgene_46910)
