>Addgene plasmid #46910 | pHR-SFFV-dCas9-BFP | addgene partial sequence | sequence record 68567 | SFFVpro-F 5'-CTTCTGCTTCCCGAGCTCTA-3'
TCGGCGCGCCAGTCCTCCGACAGACTGAGTCGCCCGGGGGGGATCTGGAGCTCTCGAGAATTCTCACGCG
TCTGCAGGATATCAAGCTTGCGGTACCGCGGGCCCGGCCACCATGGACAAGAAGTACAGCATCGGCCTGG
CCATCGGCACCAACTCTGTGGGCTGGGCCGTGATCACCGACGAGTACAAGGTGCCCAGCAAGAAATTCAA
GGTGCTGGGCAACACCGACCGGCACAGCATCAAGAAGAACCTGATCGGCGCCCTGCTGTTCGACAGCGGA
GAAACAGCCGAGGCCACCCGGCTGAAGAGAACCGCCAGAAGAAGATACACCAGACGGAAGAACCGGATCT
GCTATCTGCAAGAGATCTTCAGCAACGAGATGGCCAAGGTGGACGACAGCTTCTTCCACAGACTGGAAGA
GTCCTTCCTGGTGGAAGAGGATAAGAAGCACGAGCGGCACCCCATCTTCGGCAACATCGTGGACGAGGTG
GCCTACCACGAGAAGTACCCCACCATCTACCACCTGAGAAAGAAACTGGTGGACAGCACCGACAAGGCCG
ACCTGCGGCTGATCTATCTGGCCCTGGCCCACATGATCAAGTTCCGGGGCCACTTCCTGATCGAGGGCGA
CCTGAACCCCGACAACAGCGACGTGGACAAGCTGTTCATCCAGCTGGTGCAGACCTACAACCAGCTGTTC
GAGGAAAACCCCATCAACGCCAGCGGCGTGGACGCCAAGGCCATCCTGTCTGCCAGACTGAGCAAGAGCA
GACGGCTGGAAAATCTGATCGCCCAGCTGCCCGGCGAGAAGAAGAATGGCCTGTTCGGCAACCTGATTGC
CCTGAGCCTGGGCCTGACCCCCAACTTCAAGAGCAACTTCGACCTGGCCGAGGATGCCAAACTGCAGCTG
AGCAAGGACACCTACGACGACGACCTGGACAACCTGCTGGCCCAGATCGGCGACCAGTACGCCGA
