>Addgene plasmid #46910 | pHR-SFFV-dCas9-BFP | addgene partial sequence | sequence record 69344 | WPRE-R 5'-CATAGCGTAAAAGGAGCAACA-3'
ATCTTTCACAAATTTTGTAATCCAGAGGTTGATTATCGATAAGCTTGATATCAAGCTTGCATGCCTGCAG
GTCGACTCTAGAGTCGCGGCCTTACTAATTAAGCTTGTGCCCCAGTTTGCTAGGGAGGTCGCAGTATCTG
GCCACTGCCACCTCGTGCTGCTCGACGTAGGTCTCGTTGTTGGCCTCCTTGATTCTTTCCAGTCTGTAGT
CCACATAGTAGACGCCAGGCATCTTGAGGTTCTTAGCGGGTTTCTTGGATCTATATGTGGTCTTGATGTT
TGCGATCAGATGGCTCCCGCCCACGAGCTTCAGGGCCATGTCGTTTCTGCCTTCCAGGCCGCCGTCAGCG
GGGTACAGCGTCTCGGTGAAGGCCTCCCAGCCGAGTGTTTTCTTCTGCATCACAGGGCCGTTGGATGTGA
AGTTCACCCCTCTGATCTTGACGTTGTAGATGAGGCAGCCGTCCTGGAGGCTGGTGTCCTGGGTAGCGGT
CAGCACGCCCCCGTCTTCGTATGTGGTGACTCTCTCCCATGTGAAGCCCTCAGGGAAGGACTGCTTGAAG
AAGTCGGGGATGCCCTGGGTGTGGTTGATGAAGGTCTTGCTGCCGTAGAGGAAGCTAGTAGCCAGGATGT
CGAAGGCGAAGGGGAGAGGGCCGCCCTCGACCACCTTGATTCTCATGGTCTGGGTGCCCTCGTAGGGCTT
GCCTTCGCCCTCGGATGTGCACTTGAAGTGATGGTTGTCCACGGTGCCCTCCATGTACAGCTTCATGTGC
ATGTTCTCCTTAATCAGCTCGCTGGATCCGCTGCTGCCGTTGCTCCCACTACCAATGCCGTCCACTTTCC
GCTTTTTCTTAGGATCTTCCACCTTGCGTTTTTTCTTGGGGGAGCCGCTGCCC
