>Addgene plasmid #46910 | pHR-SFFV-dCas9-BFP | addgene partial sequence | sequence record 69346 | mTagBFP-R 5'-gtgccctccatgtacagctt-3'
CCGCTGCTGCCGTTGCTCCCACTACCAATGCCGTCCACTTTCCGCTTTTTCTTAGGATCTTCCACCTTGC
GTTTTTTCTTGGGGGAGCCGCTGCCCAGGCTGGCATAATCGGGCACGTCATAGGGATAGGCGTCGCCTCC
CAGCTGAGACAGGTCGATCCGTGTCTCGTACAGGCCGGTGATGCTCTGGTGGATCAGGGTGGCGTCCAGC
ACCTCTTTGGTGCTGGTGTACCTCTTCCGGTCGATGGTGGTGTCAAAGTACTTGAAGGCGGCAGGGGCTC
CCAGATTGGTCAGGGTAAACAGGTGGATGATATTCTCGGCCTGCTCTCTGATAGGCTTGTCTCTGTGCTT
GTTGTAGGCGCTCAGCACCTTGTCCAGATTAGCGTCGGCCAGGATCACTCTCTTGGAGAACTCGCTGATC
TGCTCGATGATCTCGTCCAGGTAGTGTTTGTGCTGTTCCACAAACAGCTGTTTCTGCTCATTATCCTCGG
GGGAGCCCTTCAGCTTCTCATAGTGGCTGGCCAGGTACAGGAAGTTCACATATTTGGAGGGCAGGGCCAG
TTCGTTTCCCTTCTGCAGTTCGCCGGCAGAGGCCAGCATTCTCTTCCGGCCGTTTTCCAGCTCGAACAGG
GAGTACTTAGGCAGCTTGATGATCAGGTCCTTTTTCACTTCTTTGTAGCCCTTGGCTTCCAGAAAGTCGA
TGGGATTCTTCTCGAAGCTGCTTCTTTCCATGATGGTGATCCCCAGCAGCTCTTTCACACTCTTCAGTTT
CTTGGACTTGCCCTTTTCCACTTTGGCCACCACCAGCACAGAATAGGCCACGGTGGGGCTGTCGAAGCCG
CCGTACTTCTTAGGGTCCCAGTCCTTCTTTCTGGCGATCAGCTTGTCGCTGTTCCTCTTGGG
