>Addgene plasmid #46910 | pHR-SFFV-dCas9-BFP | addgene partial sequence | sequence record 69347 | dCas9-R2 5'-GGGTTTCCACCAGCTGTCTC-3'
AGGCCGCCTCTCTCGGCCTTGGTCAGATTGTCGAACTTCCTCTGGGTAATCAGCTTGGCATTCAGCAGCT
GGCGCCAGTAGTTCTTCATCTTCTTCACGACCTCTTCGGAGGGCACGTTGTCGCTCTTGCCCCGGTTCTT
GTCGCTCCGAGTCAGCACTTTGTTATCGATGGAGTCGTCCTTCAGAAAGCTCTGAGGCACGATAGCGTCC
ACATCGTAGTCGGACAGCCGGTTGATGTCCAGTTCCTGGTCCACGTACATATCCCGCCCATTCTGCAGGT
AGTACAGGTACAGCTTCTCGTTCTGCAGCTGGGTGTTTTCCACGGGGTGTTCTTTCAGGATCTGGCTGCC
CAGCTCTTTGATGCCCTCTTCGATCCGCTTCATTCTCTCGCGGCTGTTCTTCTGTCCCTTCTGGGTGGTC
TGGTTCTCTCTGGCCATTTCGATCACGATGTTCTCGGGCTTGTGCCGGCCCATCACTTTCACGAGCTCGT
CCACCACCTTCACTGTCTGCAGGATGCCCTTCTTAATGGCGGGGCTGCCGGCCAGATTGGCAATGTGCTC
GTGCAGGCTATCGCCCTGGCCGGACACCTGGGCTTTCTGGATGTCCTCTTTAAAGGTCAGGCTGTCGTCG
TGGATCAGCTGCATGAAGTTTCTGTTGGCGAAGCCGTCGGACTTCAGGAAATCCAGGATTGTCTTGCCGG
ACTGCTTGTCCCGGATGCCGTTGATCAGCTTCCGGCTCAGCCTGCCCCAGCCGGTGTATCTCCGCCGCTT
CAGCTGCTTCATCACTTTGTCGTCGAACAGGTGGGCATAGGTTTTCAGCCGTTCCTCGATCATCTCTCTG
TCCTCAAACAGTGTCAGGGTCAGCACGATATCTTC
